Addgene plasmid #57703: Dendra2-CathespinB-6
Purpose: Localization: Lysosomes, Excitation: 490 / 553, Emission: 507 / 573
Depositing lab: Michael Davidson. Depositing organization: Florida State University, Tallahassee.
Backbone
  Vector backbone: Dendra2
  Backbone size w/o insert (bp): 4750
  Vector type: Mammalian Expression
  Selectable markers: Neomycin (select with G418)
Growth in bacteria
  Bacterial resistance: Kanamycin, 50 μg/mL
  Growth temperature: 37°C
  Growth strain: DH5alpha
  Copy number: High Copy
Gene/Insert
  Gene/Insert name: CathespinB (alt name: NM_022597.2)
  Species: R. norvegicus (rat)
  Promoter: CMV
  Tag / fusion protein: Dendra2
  Cloning method: Unknown
  Sequencing primers: 5′ CMV-F; 3′ SV40pA-R
Terms and licenses: Academic/Nonprofit Terms; Industry Terms
Depositor comments: . Excitation = 490 / 553; Emission = 507 / 573
How to cite: Dendra2-CathespinB-6 was a gift from Michael Davidson (Addgene plasmid # 57703 ; http://n2t.net/addgene:57703 ; RRID:Addgene_57703)
