[The description below was written by a language model from this plasmid's Addgene catalogue record.]
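Description:
Dendra2-CathespinB-6 is a mammalian expression plasmid built on a Dendra2 fluorescent-protein backbone (about 4.75 kb without the insert). It is designed to label lysosomes in transfected cells. It is maintained in E. coli as a high-copy plasmid under kanamycin selection. It also carries a neomycin resistance marker, so stably transfected mammalian cells can be selected with G418. No feature table is provided. The specific replication origin and the promoter driving the resistance cassette are therefore not stated. The use of an SV40 polyA reverse sequencing primer suggests that an SV40 polyadenylation signal lies downstream of the expression cassette.

The payload is rat (Rattus norvegicus) cathepsin B, spelled "CathespinB" in the record, expressed from the CMV immediate-early promoter as a fusion with Dendra2. Cathepsin B is a lysosomal cysteine protease, and its trafficking carries the fluorescent tag to the lysosomal compartment, consistent with the stated localization. The record does not say which end of cathepsin B bears the tag, and it does not explain the "6" in the name, which may refer to a linker length. Dendra2 is a green-to-red photoconvertible fluorescent protein. The two recorded spectral pairs correspond to its unconverted green state (excitation 490 nm, emission 507 nm) and its photoconverted red state (excitation 553 nm, emission 573 nm).

The construct is suited to live-cell imaging of lysosomes. Photoconversion allows a selected subpopulation of lysosomes to be highlighted optically and followed over time, or used in localization-based super-resolution microscopy.
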