>Addgene plasmid #57703 | Dendra2-CathespinB-6 | depositor partial sequence | sequence record 88858 | insert sequence
ATCCGCTAGCGCTACCGGACTCAGATCTCGAGCTCAAGCTTCGAATTCCAGGATGTGGTGGTCCTTGATC
CCTCTCTCTTGCCTGCTGGCACTGACCAGTGCCCATGACAAGCCTTCCTTTCACCCACTGTCGGACGACA
TGATTAACTATATCAACAAACAGAATACAACATGGCAGGCTGGACGCAACTTCTACAATGTTGACATAAG
CTATCTGAAGAAGCTGTGTGGAACTGTCCTGGGTGGACCCAAGCTGCCGGAAAGGGTTGGGTTCAGCGAG
GACATAAATCTACCTGAATCCTTTGATGCACGGGAACAGTGGTCCAATTGCCCGACCATCGCACAGATCA
GAGACCAGGGGTCCTGTGGCTCTTGTTGGGCATTTGGGGCAGTGGAAGCCATGTCTGACCGAATCTGCAT
TCACACCAATGGCCGAGTCAATGTGGAGGTGTCTGCTGAGGACCTGCTTACCTGCTGTGGTATCCAGTGT
GGGGATGGCTGTAATGGTGGCTATCCCTCTGGAGCATGGAACTTCTGGACTAGAAAAGGCCTGGTTTCTG
GTGGAGTATACAATTCTCATATAGGCTGCTTACCCTACACCATCCCTCCCTGTGAACACCATGTCAATGG
CTCCCGTCCCCCATGCACTGGAGAAGGAGATACTCCCAAGTGCAACAAGATGTGTGAGGCTGGCTACTCC
ACATCCTACAAGGAAGATAAGCACTATGGGTACACTTCCTACAGTGTGTCTGACAGCGAGAAGGAGATCA
TGGCGGAAATCTACAAAAATGGCCCAGTGGAGGGTGCTTTTACTGTGTTTTCTGACTTCTTGACTTACAA
ATCAGGCGTATACAAGCATGAAGCCGGTGATGTGATGGGAGGCCATGCCATCCGCATTCTGGGCTGGGGA
ATAGAGAATGGAGTACCCTACTGGCTGGTAGCAAACTCCTGGAACGTTGACTGGGGTGATAATGGTTTCT
TTAAAATCCTCAGAGGAGAGAACCACTGTGGAATTGAATCAGAAATCGTGGCTGGAATCCCACGCACTCA
GGATCCACCGGTCGCCACCATGAACACCCCGGGAATTAACCTGATCAAGGAGGACATGCGCGTGAAGGTG
CACATGGAGGGCAACGTGAACGGCCACGCCTTCGTGATCGAGGGCGAGGGCAAGGGCAAGCCCTACGAGG
GCACCCAGACCGCCAACCTGACCGTGAAGGAGGGCGCCCCCCTGCCCTTCAGCTACGACATCCTGACCAC
CGCCGTGCACTACGGCAACCGGGTGTTCACCAAGTACCCCGAGGACATCCCCGACTACTTCAAGCAGAGC
TTCCCCGAGGGCTACAGCTGGGAGCGCACCATGACCTTCGAGGACAAGGGCATCTGCACCATCCGCAGCG
ACATCAGCCTGGAGGGCGACTGCTTCTTCCAGAACGTGCGCTTCAAGGGCACCAACTTCCCCCCCAACGG
CCCCGTGATGCAGAAGAAGACCCTGAAGTGGGAGCCCAGCACCGAGAAGCTGCACGTGCGCGACGGCCTG
CTGGTGGGCAACATCAACATGGCCCTGCTGCTGGAGGGCGGCGGCCACTACCTGTGCGACTTCAAGACCA
CCTACAAGGCCAAGAAGGTGGTGCAGCTGCCCGACGCCCACTTCGTGGACCACCGCATCGAGATCCTGGG
CAACGACAGCGACTACAACAAGGTGAAGCTGTACGAGCACGCCGTGGCCCGCTACAGCCCCCTGCCCAGC
CAGGTGTGGTAAGCGGCCGCGACTCTAGATCATAATCAGCCATACCACATT
