>Addgene plasmid #57703 | Dendra2-CathespinB-6 | addgene partial sequence | sequence record 108722 | Mombaerts mRFPup 5'-GTGGCCGTTCACGGAGCCCTCCATG-3'
TCCTCCTTGATCAGGTTAATTCCCGGGGTGTTCATGGTGGCGACCGGTGGATCCTGAGTGCGTGGGATTC
CAGCCACGATTTCTGATTCAATTCCACAGTGGTTCTCTCCTCTGAGGATTTTAAAGAAACCATTATCACC
CCAGTCAACGTTCCAGGAGTTTGCTACCAGCCAGTAGGGTACTCCATTCTCTATTCCCCAGCCCAGAATG
CGGATGGCATGGCCTCCCATCACATCACCGGCTTCATGCTTGTATACGCCTGATTTGTAAGTCAAGAAGT
CAGAAAACACAGTAAAAGCACCCTCCACTGGGCCATTTTTGTAGATTTCCGCCATGATCTCCTTCTCGCT
GTCAGACACACTGTAGGAAGTGTACCCATAGTGCTTATCTTCCTTGTAGGATGTGGAGTAGCCAGCCTCA
CACATCTTGTTGCACTTGGGAGTATCTCCTTCTCCAGTGCATGGGGGACGGGAGCCATTGACATGGTGTT
CACAGGGAGGGATGGTGTAGGGTAAGCAGCCTATATGAGAATTGTATACTCCACCAGAAACCAGGCCTTT
TCTAGTCCAGAAGTTCCATGCTCCAGAGGGATAGCCACCATTACAGCCATCCCCACACTGGATACCACAG
CAGGTAAGCAGGTCCTCAGCAGACACCTCCACATTGACTCGGCCATTGGTGTGAATGCAGATTCGGTCAG
ACATGGCTTCCACTGCCCCAAATGCCCAACAAGAGCCACAGGACCCCTGGTCTCTGATCTGTGCGATGGT
CGGGCAATTGGACCACTGTTCCC
